Addgene plasmid #218895: pGGB-Kozak-ATG-C
Purpose: golden gate cloning
Depositing lab: Sven Eyckerman. Depositing organization: Vlaams Instituut voor Biotechnologie (VIB, vzw). Publication: Leveraging a self-cleaving peptide for tailored control in proximity labeling proteomics. Delhaye L, Moschonas GD, Fijalkowska D, Verhee A, De Sutter D, Van de Steene T, De Meyer M, Grzesik H, Van Moortel L, De Bosscher K, Jacobs T, Eyckerman S. Cell Rep Methods. 2024 Jul 15;4(7):100818. doi: 10.1016/j.crmeth.2024.100818. Epub 2024 Jul 9. PubMed 38986614.
Backbone
  Vector backbone: pGGB
  Vector type: Synthetic Biology
Growth in bacteria
  Bacterial resistance: Ampicillin, 100 μg/mL
  Growth temperature: 37°C
  Growth strain: DH5alpha
  Copy number: High Copy
Gene/Insert
  Gene/Insert name: kozak-ATG
  Species: Other
  Cloning method: Golden Gate
Terms and licenses: Academic/Nonprofit Terms; Industry Terms: Not Available to Industry
Depositor comments: Please visit https://doi.org/10.1101/2023.11.03.565112 for bioRxiv preprint.
How to cite: pGGB-Kozak-ATG-C was a gift from Sven Eyckerman (Addgene plasmid # 218895 ; http://n2t.net/addgene:218895 ; RRID:Addgene_218895)
