[The description below was written by a language model from this plasmid's Addgene catalogue record and pLannotate feature annotations shown in this document.]
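Description:
pGGB-Kozak-ATG-C is a small (about 2.7 kb) Golden Gate entry, or "part", plasmid built on the pGGB backbone and classed as a synthetic biology vector. It is maintained in E. coli as a high-copy plasmid through a ColE1/pUC-type origin of replication and is selected with ampicillin via a β-lactamase (AmpR) gene driven by its own promoter. The remaining annotated backbone features are typical remnants of pUC/pGEM-style cloning vectors: a CAP binding site, lac promoter and lac operator, a lacZα fragment, and short non-functional fragments of lacI, bom and rop.

The payload is a very short module named kozak-ATG, that is, a Kozak consensus translation-initiation context together with a start codon. It is too small to be picked up as a feature by the automated annotation, but it presumably lies in the roughly 60 bp cloning region between the opposing SP6 and T7 bacteriophage promoters, which flank the insert position and also provide convenient priming sites for checking it. The type IIS restriction sites and overhangs that define the module's position in an assembly are not annotated, and the record does not explain what the "B" and "C" designations in the name mean.

The stated purpose is simply Golden Gate cloning. A part of this kind would be combined with promoter, coding and tag modules in a one-pot assembly to supply the eukaryotic translation start signal upstream of an open reading frame. It was deposited alongside work on proximity labeling proteomics using a self-cleaving peptide, suggesting it served as a building block for those expression constructs.
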