Features (pLannotate 1.2.2; 12 found; start..end, strand, type, name):
    354..446     +  CDS            lacI (fragment): lac repressor; lacI; The lac repressor binds to the lac operator to inhibit transcription in E. coli. This inhibition can be relieved by adding lactose or isopropyl-β-D-thiogalactopyranoside (IPTG).
    459..480     +  protein_bind   CAP binding site: CAP binding activates transcription in the presence of cAMP. E. coli catabolite activator protein
    495..525     +  promoter       lac promoter: promoter for the E. coli lac operon
    533..549     +  protein_bind   lac operator: The lac repressor binds to the lac operator to inhibit transcription in E. coli. This inhibition can be relieved by adding lactose or isopropyl-β-D-thiogalactopyranoside (IPTG). lac repressor encoded by lacI
    563..581     +  promoter       SP6 promoter: promoter for bacteriophage SP6 RNA polymerase
    639..657     -  promoter       T7 promoter: promoter for bacteriophage T7 RNA polymerase
    659..811     +  CDS            lacZα (fragment): LacZα fragment of β-galactosidase; lacZ fragment
    817..916     -  misc_feature   bom (fragment): basis of mobility region from pBR322
   1018..1053    -  CDS            rop (fragment): Rop protein, which maintains plasmids at low copy number; rop
   1148..1252    +  promoter       AmpR promoter: bla
   1253..2113    +  CDS            AmpR: β-lactamase; bla; confers resistance to ampicillin, carbenicillin, and related antibiotics
   2284..171     +  rep_origin     ori (across the origin): high-copy-number ColE1/pMB1/pBR322/pUC origin of replication
>Addgene plasmid #218895 | pGGB-Kozak-ATG-C | addgene full sequence | sequence record 435060 | Addgene NGS Result
GGGAGAAAGGCGGACAGGTATCCGGTAAGCGGCAGGGTCGGAACAGGAGAGCGCACGAGGGAGCTTCCAG
GGGGAAACGCCTGGTATCTTTATAGTCCTGTCGGGTTTCGCCACCTCTGACTTGAGCGTCGATTTTTGTG
ATGCTCGTCAGGGGGGCGGAGCCTATGGAAAAACGCCAGCAACGCGGCCTTTTTACGGTTCCTGGCCTTT
TGCTGGCCTTTTGCTCACATGTTCTTTCCTGCGTTATCCCCTGATTCTGTGGATAACCGTATTACCGCCT
TTGAGTGAGCTGATACCGCTCGCCGCAGCCGAACGACCGAGCGCAGCGAGTCAGTGAGCGAGGAAGCGGA
AGAGCGCCCAATACGCAAACCGCCTCTCCCCGCGCGTTGGCCGATTCATTAATGCAGCTGGCACGACAGG
TTTCCCGACTGGAAAGCGGGCAGTGAGCGCAACGCAATTAATGTGAGTTAGCTCACTCATTAGGCACCCC
AGGCTTTACACTTTATGCTTCCGGCTCGTATGTTGTGTGGAATTGTGAGCGGATAACAATTTCACACGAG
CTATTTAGGTGACACTATAGAAGTGAAGCTTGGTCTCAAACATCCGCCGCCACCATGGGCTTGAGACCGA
ATTCTCGCCCTATAGTGAGTCGTATTACCTGGCCGTCGTTTTACAACGTCGTGACTGGGAAAACCCTGGC
GTTACCCAACTTAATCGCCTTGCAGCACATCCCCCTTTCGCCAGCTGGCGTAATAGCGAAGAGGCCCGCA
CCGATCGCCCTTCCCAACAGTTGCGCAGCCTGAATGGCGAATGGCGCCTGATGCGGTATTTTCTCCTTAC
GCATCTGTGCGGTATTTCACACCGCATATGGTGCACTCTCAGTACAATCTGCTCTGATGCCGCATAGTTA
AGCCAGCCCCGACACCCGCCAACACCCGCTGACGCGCCCTGACGGGCTTGTCTGCTCCCGGCATCCGCTT
ACAGACAAGCTGTGACCGTCTCCGGGAGCTGCATGTGTCAGAGGTTTTCACCGTCATCACCGAAACGCGC
GAGACGAAAGGGCCTCGTGATACGCCTATTTTTATAGGTTAATGTCATGATAATAATGGTTTCTTAGACG
TCAGGTGGCACTTTTCGGGGAAATGTGCGCGGAACCCCTATTTGTTTATTTTTCTAAATACATTCAAATA
TGTATCCGCTCATGAGACAATAACCCTGATAAATGCTTCAATAATATTGAAAAAGGAAGAGTATGAGTAT
TCAACATTTCCGTGTCGCCCTTATTCCCTTTTTTGCGGCATTTTGCCTTCCTGTTTTTGCTCACCCAGAA
ACGCTGGTGAAAGTAAAAGATGCTGAAGATCAGTTGGGTGCACGAGTGGGTTACATCGAACTGGATCTCA
ACAGCGGTAAGATCCTTGAGAGTTTTCGCCCCGAAGAACGTTTTCCAATGATGAGCACTTTTAAAGTTCT
GCTATGTGGCGCGGTATTATCCCGTATTGACGCCGGGCAAGAGCAACTCGGTCGCCGCATACACTATTCT
CAGAATGACTTGGTTGAGTACTCACCAGTCACAGAAAAGCATCTTACGGATGGCATGACAGTAAGAGAAT
TATGCAGTGCTGCCATAACCATGAGTGATAACACTGCGGCCAACTTACTTCTGACAACGATCGGAGGACC
GAAGGAGCTAACCGCTTTTTTGCACAACATGGGGGATCATGTAACTCGCCTTGATCGTTGGGAACCGGAG
CTGAATGAAGCCATACCAAACGACGAGCGTGACACCACGATGCCTGTAGCAATGGCAACAACGTTGCGCA
AACTATTAACTGGCGAACTACTTACTCTAGCTTCCCGGCAACAATTAATAGACTGGATGGAGGCGGATAA
AGTTGCAGGACCACTTCTGCGCTCGGCCCTTCCGGCTGGCTGGTTTATTGCTGATAAATCTGGAGCCGGT
GAGCGTGGCTCTCGAGGTATCATTGCAGCACTGGGGCCAGATGGTAAGCCCTCCCGTATCGTAGTTATCT
ACACGACGGGGAGTCAGGCAACTATGGATGAACGAAATAGACAGATCGCTGAGATAGGTGCCTCACTGAT
TAAGCATTGGTAACTGTCAGACCAAGTTTACTCATATATACTTTAGATTGATTTAAAACTTCATTTTTAA
TTTAAAAGGATCTAGGTGAAGATCCTTTTTGATAATCTCATGACCAAAATCCCTTAACGTGAGTTTTCGT
TCCACTGAGCGTCAGACCCCGTAGAAAAGATCAAAGGATCTTCTTGAGATCCTTTTTTTCTGCGCGTAAT
CTGCTGCTTGCAAACAAAAAAACCACCGCTACCAGCGGTGGTTTGTTTGCCGGATCAAGAGCTACCAACT
CTTTTTCCGAAGGTAACTGGCTTCAGCAGAGCGCAGATACCAAATACTGTTCTTCTAGTGTAGCCGTAGT
TAGGCCACCACTTCAAGAACTCTGTAGCACCGCCTACATACCTCGCTCTGCTAATCCTGTTACCAGTGGC
TGCTGCCAGTGGCGATAAGTCGTGTCTTACCGGGTTGGACTCAAGACGATAGTTACCGGATAAGGCGCAG
CGGTCGGGCTGAACGGGGGGTTCGTGCACACAGCCCAGCTTGGAGCGAACGACCTACACCGAACTGAGAT
ACCTACAGCGTGAGCTATGAGAAAGCGCCACGCTTCCCGAA
